>Addgene plasmid #154331 | pJW1883 | addgene full sequence | sequence record 318653 | Addgene NGS Result
TTCGTCTCGCGCGTTTCGGTGATGACGGTGAAAACCTCTGACACATGCAGCTCCCGGAGACGGTCACAGC
TTGTCTGTAAGCGGATGCCGGGAGCAGACAAGCCCGTCAGGGCGCGTCAGCGGGTGTTGGCGGGTGTCGG
GGCTGGCTTAACTATGCGGCATCAGAGCAGATTGTACTGAGAGTGCACCATATGCGGTGTGAAATACCGC
ACAGATGCGTAAGGAGAAAATACCGCATCAGGCGCCATTCGCCATTCAGGCTGCGCAACTGTTGGGAAGG
GCGATCGGTGCGGGCCTCTTCGCTATTACGCCAGCTGGCGAAAGGGGGATGTGCTGCAAGGCGATTAAGT
TGGGTAACGCCAGGGTTTTCCCAGTCACGACGTTGTAAAACGACGGCCAGTGAATTCCAAAAAAAACTAG
CAATAAAGGAATAAAAAACTGTACACCTTAAAGGCGCACACTCTGTTTTGCAAATTTTATTTTTAGTTGT
GAATTTTCTGCTGAGACCTGAAAATAGCAACTTTAGTACTACTATAATTTGTCAACCTTTTCAAAAAAAG
CATGCAATTTTTGAGAAACTCTTATAAAAGCTATTATTAAAAAAACACCTTTTTTCCAAAATTATTCCAC
AAAAAATATGTTATGAAATGCCTACACCCTCTCACACACACTCTTTATACTACTCTGTCAAACTCACGAG
ATGTCTGCCGCCTCTTGTGTTGCCCCTATATAAACACCTCCTATTGCGAGATGTCTTGATATCAGTCTGT
TTCGTAAGTTTAAGAGCTATGCTGGAAACAGCATAGCAAGTTTAAATAAGGCTAGTCCGTTATCAACTTG
AAAAAGTGGCACCGAGTCGGTGCTTTTTTTTGTGAAATTTCTGGCGTAATAGCGAAGAGGCCCGCACCGA
TCGCCCTTCCCAACAGTTGCGCAGCCTGAATGGCGAATGGAAGCTTGGCGTAATCATGGTCATAGCTGTT
TCCTGTGTGAAATTGTTATCCGCTCACAATTCCACACAACATACGAGCCGGAAGCATAAAGTGTAAAGCC
TGGGGTGCCTAATGAGTGAGCTAACTCACATTAATTGCGTTGCGCTCACTGCCCGCTTTCCAGTCGGGAA
ACCTGTCGTGCCAGCTGCATTAATGAATCGGCCAACGCGCGGGGAGAGGCGGTTTGCGTATTGGGCGCTC
ATATGCGCTTCCTCGCTCACTGACTCGCTGCGCTCGGTCGTTCGGCTGCGGCGAGCGGTATCAGCTCACT
CAAAGGCGGTAATACGGTTATCCACAGAATCAGGGGATAACGCAGGAAAGAACATGTGAGCAAAAGGCCA
GCAAAAGGCCAGGAACCGTAAAAAGGCCGCGTTGCTGGCGTTTTTCCATAGGCTCCGCCCCCCTGACGAG
CATCACAAAAATCGACGCTCAAGTCAGAGGTGGCGAAACCCGACAGGACTATAAAGATACCAGGCGTTTC
CCCCTGGAAGCTCCCTCGTGCGCTCTCCTGTTCCGACCCTGCCGCTTACCGGATACCTGTCCGCCTTTCT
CCCTTCGGGAAGCGTGGCGCTTTCTCATAGCTCACGCTGTAGGTATCTCAGTTCGGTGTAGGTCGTTCGC
TCCAAGCTGGGCTGTGTGCACGAACCCCCCGTTCAGCCCGACCGCTGCGCCTTATCCGGTAACTATCGTC
TTGAGTCCAACCCGGTAAGACACGACTTATCGCCACTGGCAGCAGCCACTGGTAACAGGATTAGCAGAGC
GAGGTATGTAGGCGGTGCTACAGAGTTCTTGAAGTGGTGGCCTAACTACGGCTACACTAGAAGAACAGTA
TTTGGTATCTGCGCTCTGCTGAAGCCAGTTACCTTCGGAAAAAGAGTTGGTAGCTCTTGATCCGGCAAAC
AAACCACCGCTGGTAGCGGTGGTTTTTTTGTTTGCAAGCAGCAGATTACGCGCAGAAAAAAAGGATCTCA
AGAAGATCCTTTGATCTTTTCTACGGGGTCTGACGCTCAGTGGAACGAAAACTCACGTTAAGGGATTTTG
GTCATGAGATTATCAAAAAGGATCTTCACCTAGATCCTTTTAAATTAAAAATGAAGTTTTAAATCAATCT
AAAGTATATATGAGTAAACTTGGTCTGACAGTTACCAATGCTTAATCAGTGAGGCACCTATCTCAGCGAT
CTGTCTATTTCGTTCATCCATAGTTGCCTGACTCCCCGTCGTGTAGATAACTACGATACGGGAGGGCTTA
CCATCTGGCCCCAGTGCTGCAATGATACCGCGAGACCCACGCTCACCGGCTCCAGATTTATCAGCAATAA
ACCAGCCAGCCGGAAGGGCCGAGCGCAGAAGTGGTCCTGCAACTTTATCCGCCTCCATCCAGTCTATTAA
TTGTTGCCGGGAAGCTAGAGTAAGTAGTTCGCCAGTTAATAGTTTGCGCAACGTTGTTGCCATTGCTACA
GGCATCGTGGTGTCACGCTCGTCGTTTGGTATGGCTTCATTCAGCTCCGGTTCCCAACGATCAAGGCGAG
TTACATGATCCCCCATGTTGTGCAAAAAAGCGGTTAGCTCCTTCGGTCCTCCGATCGTTGTCAGAAGTAA
GTTGGCCGCAGTGTTATCACTCATGGTTATGGCAGCACTGCATAATTCTCTTACTGTCATGCCATCCGTA
AGATGCTTTTCTGTGACTGGTGAGTACTCAACCAAGTCATTCTGAGAATAGTGTATGCGGCGACCGAGTT
GCTCTTGCCCGGCGTCAATACGGGATAATACCGCGCCACATAGCAGAACTTTAAAAGTGCTCATCATTGG
AAAACGTTCTTCGGGGCGAAAACTCTCAAGGATCTTACCGCTGTTGAGATCCAGTTCGATGTAACCCACT
CGTGCACCCAACTGATCTTCAGCATCTTTTACTTTCACCAGCGTTTCTGGGTGAGCAAAAACAGGAAGGC
AAAATGCCGCAAAAAAGGGAATAAGGGCGACACGGAAATGTTGAATACTCATACTCTTCCTTTTTCAATA
TTATTGAAGCATTTATCAGGGTTATTGTCTCATGAGCGGATACATATTTGAATGTATTTAGAAAAATAAA
CAAATAGGGGTTCCGCGCACATTTCCCCGAAAAGTGCCACCTGACGTCTAAGAAACCATTATTATCATGA
CATTAACCTATAAAAATAGGCGTATCACGAGGCCCT
Features (pLannotate 1.2.2; 13 found; start..end, strand, type, name):
      6..41      +  CDS            rop (fragment): Rop protein, which maintains plasmids at low copy number; rop
    143..242     +  misc_feature   bom (fragment): basis of mobility region from pBR322
    248..405     -  CDS            lacZα (fragment): LacZα fragment of β-galactosidase; lacZ fragment
    408..757     +  promoter       CeU6 promoter: promoter for the C. elegans R07E5.16 U6 snRNA gene (Dickinson et al., 2013)
    796..863     +  misc_RNA       tracrRNA (fragment): trans-activating CRISPR RNA for the Streptococcus pyogenes CRISPR/Cas9 system
    881..947     +  CDS            lacZα (fragment): LacZα fragment of β-galactosidase; lacZ fragment
    993..1009    -  protein_bind   lac operator: The lac repressor binds to the lac operator to inhibit transcription in E. coli. This inhibition can be relieved by adding lactose or isopropyl-β-D-thiogalactopyranoside (IPTG). lac repressor encoded by lacI
   1017..1047    -  promoter       lac promoter: promoter for the E. coli lac operon
   1062..1083    -  protein_bind   CAP binding site: CAP binding activates transcription in the presence of cAMP. E. coli catabolite activator protein
   1096..1188    -  CDS            lacI (fragment): lac repressor; lacI; The lac repressor binds to the lac operator to inhibit transcription in E. coli. This inhibition can be relieved by adding lactose or isopropyl-β-D-thiogalactopyranoside (IPTG).
   1373..1961    -  rep_origin     ori: high-copy-number ColE1/pMB1/pBR322/pUC origin of replication
   2132..2992    -  CDS            AmpR: β-lactamase; bla; confers resistance to ampicillin, carbenicillin, and related antibiotics
   2993..3097    -  promoter       AmpR promoter: bla
