[The description below was written by a language model from this plasmid's Addgene catalogue record and pLannotate feature annotations shown in this document.]
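Description:
pJW1883 is a small, high-copy bacterial plasmid that serves as a worm-expression CRISPR guide vector for Caenorhabditis elegans. It derives from the backbone pJW1839 and is propagated in E. coli through a ColE1/pUC-type origin with selection by ampicillin resistance (β-lactamase expressed from its own promoter). The remaining backbone annotations are remnants of a pUC-style cloning vector: split lacZα fragments flanking the insert region, the lac promoter, operator and CAP binding site, and short fragments of lacI, rop and the pBR322 bom region. None of these has a role in the worm. The sequenced record is about 3.2 kb, somewhat shorter than the 3.5 kb listed for the backbone.

The payload is a single guide RNA expression cassette. The promoter of the C. elegans R07E5.16 U6 snRNA gene, a Pol III promoter suited to short, precisely initiated transcripts, drives a 20-nucleotide spacer targeting the ttTi5605 site, fused to a Streptococcus pyogenes Cas9 sgRNA scaffold. The scaffold carries the "F+E" modifications, changes generally used to improve guide expression and Cas9 loading, which probably explains why the annotation tool matches it only as a partial tracrRNA. The catalogue entry also describes the R07E5.16 3' sequence downstream of the guide, although this is not separately annotated in the feature table. The spacer was introduced by SapTrap cloning.

The plasmid encodes no Cas9, so the nuclease must be supplied separately. It was deposited as part of an expanded auxin-inducible degron toolkit, where it supplies the guide for Cas9 cleavage at the ttTi5605 site; the record does not detail which repair templates it is paired with.
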