Addgene plasmid #154331: pJW1883
Purpose: sgRNA Target Vector for CRISPR
Depositing lab: Jordan Ward. Depositing organization: University of California, Santa Cruz. Publication: An expanded auxin-inducible degron toolkit for Caenorhabditis elegans. Ashley GE, Duong T, Levenson MT, Martinez MAQ, Johnson LC, Hibshman JD, Saeger HN, Palmisano NJ, Doonan R, Martinez-Mendez R, Davidson BR, Zhang W, Ragle JM, Medwig-Kinney TN, Sirota SS, Goldstein B, Matus DQ, Dickinson DJ, Reiner DJ, Ward JD. Genetics. 2021 Mar 31;217(3). pii: 6104563. doi: 10.1093/genetics/iyab006. PubMed 33677541.
Backbone
  Vector backbone: pJW1839
  Backbone size w/o insert (bp): 3500
  Vector type: Worm Expression, CRISPR
Growth in bacteria
  Bacterial resistance: Ampicillin, 100 μg/mL
  Growth temperature: 37°C
  Growth strain: DH5alpha
  Copy number: High Copy
Gene/Insert
  Gene/Insert name: ttTi5605 site targeting sgRNA (F+E) with R07E5.16 U6 promoter and 3'UTR
  Species: C. elegans (nematode), Synthetic
  Insert size (bp): 20
  Mutation: F+E mutations in sgRNA
  Cloning method: Unknown
  Sequencing primers: 5′ M13 Forward (tgtaaaacgacggccagt); 3′ M13 Reverse (caggaaacagctatgaccatg)
Terms and licenses: Academic/Nonprofit Terms; Industry Terms: Not Available to Industry
Depositor comments: Cloning by SapTrap
How to cite: pJW1883 was a gift from Jordan Ward (Addgene plasmid # 154331 ; http://n2t.net/addgene:154331 ; RRID:Addgene_154331)
